>Addgene plasmid #166727 | pAM-DCA-muGFP | addgene full sequence | sequence record 330202 | Addgene NGS Result
TTCTAGCTGCGCGCTCGCTCGCTCACTGAGGCCGCCCGGGCAAAGCCCGGGCGTCGGGCGACCTTTGGTC
GCCCGGCCTCAGTGAGCGAGCGAGCGCGCAGAGAGGGAGTGGCCAACTCCATCACTAGGGGTTCCTTGTA
GTTAATGATTAACCCGCCATGCTACTTATCTACGTAGCCATGCTCTAGGTACCATCCTACTACTAGTACG
TCGTACCATTGACGTCAATAATGACGTATGTTCCCATAGTAACGCCAATAGGGACTTTCCATTGACGTCA
ATGGGTGGAGTATTTACGGTAAACTGCCCACTTGGCAGTACATCAAGTGTATCATATGCCAAGTACGCCC
CCTATTGACGTCAATGACGGTAAATGGCCCGCCTGGCATTATGCCCAGTACATGACCTTATGGGACTTTC
CTACTTGGCAGTACATCTACGTATTAGTCATCGCTATTACCATGGTCGAGGTGAGCCCCACGTTCTGCTT
CACTCTCCCCATCTCCCCCCCCTCCCCACCCCCAATTTTGTATTTATTTATTTTTTAATTATTTTGTGCA
GCGATGGGGGCGGGGGGGGGGGGGGGGCGCGCGCCRGGGGGGGGGGGGGGGGGSGGGGGGGGGGGSGGGG
SGRGGCGGAGAGGTGCGGCGGCAGCCAATCAGAGCGGCGCGCTCCGAAAGTTTCCTTTTATGGCGAGGCG
GCGGCGGCGGCGGCCCTATAAAAAGCGAAGCGCGCGGCGGGCGGGAGTCGCTGCGCGCTGCCTTCGCCCC
GTGCCCCGCTCCGCCGCCGCCTCGCGCCGCCCGCCCCGGCTCTGACTGACCGCGTTACTCCCACAGGTGA
GCGGGCGGGACGGCCCTTCTCCTCCGGGCTGTAATTAGCGCTTGGTTTAATGACGGCTTGTTTCTTTTCT
GTGGCTGCGTGAAAGCCTTGAGGGGCTCCGGGAGGGCCCTTTGTGCGGGGGGAGCGGCTCGGGGCTGTCC
GCGGGGGGACGGCTGCCTTCGGGGGGGACGGGGCAGGGCGGGGTTCGGCTTCTGGCGTGTGACCGGCGGC
TCTAGAGCCTCTGCTAACCATGTTCATGCCTTCTTCTTTTTCCTACAGCTCCTGGGCAACGTGCTGGTTA
TTGTGCTGTCTCATCATTTTGGCAAAGAATTGGATCTTCGATCGAGGAATTCAAGCTGCTAGCAAGGATC
CACCGGTCGCCACCATGAGCAAAGGAGAAGAACTTTTCACTGGAGTTGTCCCAATTCTTGTTGAATTAGA
TGGTGATGTTAATGGGCACAAATTTTCTGTCCGTGGAGAGGGTGAAGGTGATGCTACAAACGGAAAACTC
ACCCTTAAATTTATTTGCACTACTGGAAAACTACCTGTTCCGTGGCCAACACTTGTCACTACTCTGACCT
ATGGTGTTCTATGCTTTTCCCGTTATCCGGATCACATGAAACGGCATGACTTTTTCAAGAGTGCCATGCC
CGAAGGTTATGTACAGGAACGCACTATATCTTTCAAAGATGACGGGACCTACAAGACGCGTGCTGAAGTC
AAGTTTGAAGGTGATACCCTTGTTAATCGTATCGAGTTAAAAGGTATTGATTTTAAAGAAGATGGAAACA
TTCTCGGACACAAACTGGAGTACAACTTTAACTCACACAATGTATACATCACGGCAGACAAACAAAAGAA
TGGAATCAAAGCGTACTTCAAAATTCGCCACAACGTTGAAGATGGTTCCGTTCAACTAGCAGACCATTAT
CAACAAAATACTCCAATTGGCGATGGCCCTGTCCTTTTACCAGACAACCATTACCTCTCGACACAATCTG
TTCTTTCGAAAGATCCCAACGAAAAGCGTGACCACATGGTCCTTCTTGAGGATGTAACTGCTGCTGGGAT
TACACATGGCATGGATGAACTCTACAAATAATAGAAGCTTATCGATAATCAACCTCTGGATTACAAAATT
TGTGAAAGATTGACTGGTATTCTTAACTATGTTGCTCCTTTTACGCTATGTGGATACGCTGCTTTAATGC
CTTTGTATCATGCTATTGCTTCCCGTATGGCTTTCATTTTCTCCTCCTTGTATAAATCCTGGTTGCTGTC
TCTTTATGAGGAGTTGTGGCCCGTTGTCAGGCAACGTGGCGTGGTGTGCACTGTGTTTGCTGACGCAACC
CCCACTGGTTGGGGCATTGCCACCACCTGTCAGCTCCTTTCCGGGACTTTCGCTTTCCCCCTCCCTATTG
CCACGGCGGAACTCATCGCCGCCTGCCTTGCCCGCTGCTGGACAGGGGCTCGGCTGTTGGGCACTGACAA
TTCCGTGGTGTTGTCGGGGAAATCATCGTCCTTTCCTTGGCTGCTCGCCTGTGTTGCCACCTGGATTCTG
CGCGGGACGTCCTTCTGCTACGTCCCTTCGGCCCTCAATCCAGCGGACCTTCCTTCCCGCGGCCTGCTGC
CGGCTCTGCGGCCTCTTCCGCGTCTTCGCCTTCGCCCTCAGACGAGTCGGATCTCCCTTTGGGCCGCCTC
CCCGCATCGATACCGTCGACTCGCTGATCAGCCTCGACTGTGCCTTCTAGTTGCCAGCCATCTGTTGTTT
GCCCCTCCCCCGTGCCTTCCTTGACCCTGGAAGGTGCCACTCCCACTGTCCTTTCCTAATAAAATGAGGA
AATTGCATCGCATTGTCTGAGTAGGTGTCATTCTATTCTGGGGGGTGGGGTGGGGCAGGACAGCAAGGGG
GAGGATTGGGAAGACAATAGCAGGCATGCTGGGGATGCGGTGGGCTCTATGGCTTCTGAGGCGGAAAGAA
CCAGCTGGGGCTCGACTAGAGCATGGCTACGTAGATAAGTAGCATGGCGGGTTAATCATTAACTACAAGG
AACCCCTAGTGATGGAGTTGGCCACTCCCTCTCTGCGCGCTCGCTCGCTCACTGAGGCCGGGCGACCAAA
GGTCGCCCGACGCCCGGGCGGCCTCAGTGAGCGAGCGAGCGCGCAGAGCTTTTTGCAAAAGCCTAGGCCT
CCAAAAAAGCCTCCTCACTACTTCTGGAATAGCTCAGAGGCCGAGGCGGCCTCGGCCTCTGCATAAATAA
AAAAAATTAGTCAGCCATGGGGCGGAGAATGGGCGGAACTGGGCGGAGTTAGGGGCGGGATGGGCGGAGT
TAGGGGCGGGACTATGGTTGCTGACTAATTGAGATGCATGCTTTGCATACTTCTGCCTGCTGGGGAGCCT
GGGGACTTTCCACACCTGGTTGCTGACTAATTGAGATGCATGCTTTGCATACTTCTGCCTGCTGGGGAGC
CTGGGGACTTTCCACACCCTAACTGACACACATTCCACAGCTGCATTAATGAATCGGCCAACGCGCGGGG
AGAGGCGGTTTGCGTATTGGGCGCTCTTCCGCTTCCTCGCTCACTGACTCGCTGCGCTCGGTCGTTCGGC
TGCGGCGAGCGGTATCAGCTCACTCAAAGGCGGTAATACGGTTATCCACAGAATCAGGGGATAACGCAGG
AAAGAACATGTGAGCAAAAGGCCAGCAAAAGGCCAGGAACCGTAAAAAGGCCGCGTTGCTGGCGTTTTTC
CATAGGCTCCGCCCCCCTGACGAGCATCACAAAAATCGACGCTCAAGTCAGAGGTGGCGAAACCCGACAG
GACTATAAAGATACCAGGCGTTTCCCCCTGGAAGCTCCCTCGTGCGCTCTCCTGTTCCGACCCTGCCGCT
TACCGGATACCTGTCCGCCTTTCTCCCTTCGGGAAGCGTGGCGCTTTCTCATAGCTCACGCTGTAGGTAT
CTCAGTTCGGTGTAGGTCGTTCGCTCCAAGCTGGGCTGTGTGCACGAACCCCCCGTTCAGCCCGACCGCT
GCGCCTTATCCGGTAACTATCGTCTTGAGTCCAACCCGGTAAGACACGACTTATCGCCACTGGCAGCAGC
CACTGGTAACAGGATTAGCAGAGCGAGGTATGTAGGCGGTGCTACAGAGTTCTTGAAGTGGTGGCCTAAC
TACGGCTACACTAGAAGAACAGTATTTGGTATCTGCGCTCTGCTGAAGCCAGTTACCTTCGGAAAAAGAG
TTGGTAGCTCTTGATCCGGCAAACAAACCACCGCTGGTAGCGGTGGTTTTTTTGTTTGCAAGCAGCAGAT
TACGCGCAGAAAAAAAGGATCTCAAGAAGATCCTTTGATCTTTTCTACGGGGTCTGACGCTCAGTGGAAC
GAAAACTCACGTTAAGGGATTTTGGTCATGAGATTATCAAAAAGGATCTTCACCTAGATCCTTTTAAATT
AAAAATGAAGTTTTAAATCAATCTAAAGTATATATGAGTAAACTTGGTCTGACAGTTACCAATGCTTAAT
CAGTGAGGCACCTATCTCAGCGATCTGTCTATTTCGTTCATCCATAGTTGCCTGACTCCCCGTCGTGTAG
ATAACTACGATACGGGAGGGCTTACCATCTGGCCCCAGTGCTGCAATGATACCGCGAGACCCACGCTCAC
CGGCTCCAGATTTATCAGCAATAAACCAGCCAGCCGGAAGGGCCGAGCGCAGAAGTGGTCCTGCAACTTT
ATCCGCCTCCATCCAGTCTATTAATTGTTGCCGGGAAGCTAGAGTAAGTAGTTCGCCAGTTAATAGTTTG
CGCAACGTTGTTGCCATTGCTACAGGCATCGTGGTGTCACGCTCGTCGTTTGGTATGGCTTCATTCAGCT
CCGGTTCCCAACGATCAAGGCGAGTTACATGATCCCCCATGTTGTGCAAAAAAGCGGTTAGCTCCTTCGG
TCCTCCGATCGTTGTCAGAAGTAAGTTGGCCGCAGTGTTATCACTCATGGTTATGGCAGCACTGCATAAT
TCTCTTACTGTCATGCCATCCGTAAGATGCTTTTCTGTGACTGGTGAGTACTCAACCAAGTCATTCTGAG
AATAGTGTATGCGGCGACCGAGTTGCTCTTGCCCGGCGTCAATACGGGATAATACCGCGCCACATAGCAG
AACTTTAAAAGTGCTCATCATTGGAAAACGTTCTTCGGGGCGAAAACTCTCAAGGATCTTACCGCTGTTG
AGATCCAGTTCGATGTAACCCACTCGTGCACCCAACTGATCTTCAGCATCTTTTACTTTCACCAGCGTTT
CTGGGTGAGCAAAAACAGGAAGGCAAAATGCCGCAAAAAAGGGAATAAGGGCGACACGGAAATGTTGAAT
ACTCATACTCTTCCTTTTTCAATATTATTGAAGCATTTATCAGGGTTATTGTCTCATGAGCGGATACATA
TTTGAATGTATTTAGAAAAATAAACAAATAGGGGTTCCGCGCACATTTCCCCGAAAAGTGCCACCTGACG
TCTAAGAAACCATTATTATCATGACATTAACCTATAAAAATAGGCGTATCACGAGGCCCTTTCGTCTCGC
GCGTTTCGGTGATGACGGTGAAAACCTCTGACACATGCAGCTCCCGGAGACGGTCACAGCTTGTCTGTAA
GCGGATGCCGGGAGCAGACAAGCCCGTCAGGGCGCGTCAGCGGGTGTTGGCGGGTGTCGGGGCTGGCTTA
ACTATGCGGCATCAGAGCAGATTGTACTGAGAGTGCACCATTCGACGCTCTCCCTTATGCGACTCCTGCA
TTAGGAAGCAGCCCAGTAGTAGGTTGAGGCCGTTGAGCACCGCCGCCGCAAGGAATGGTGCATGCAAGGA
GATGGCGCCCAACAGTCCCCCGGCCACGGGGCCTGCCACCATACCCACGCCGAAACAAGCGCTCATGAGC
CCGAAGTGGCGAGCCCGATCTTCCCCATCGGTGATGTCGGCGATATAGGCGCCAGCAACCGCACCTGTGG
CGCCGGTGATGCCGGCCACGATGCGTCCGGCGTAGAGGATCTGGCTAGCGATGACCCTGCTGATTGGTTC
GCTGACCATTTCCGGGTGCGGGACGGCGTTACCAGAAACTCAGAAGGTTCGTCCAACCAAACCGACTCTG
ACGGCAGTTTACGAGAGAGATGATAGGGTCTGCTTCAGTAAGCCAGATGCTACACAATTAGGCTTGTACA
TATTGTCGTTAGAACGCGGCTACAATTAATACATAACCTTATGTATCATACACATACGATTTAGGTGACA
CTATAGAATACACGGAATTAA
Features (pLannotate 1.2.2; 20 found; start..end, strand, type, name):
      5..136     -  repeat_region  AAV2 ITR (fragment): inverted terminal repeat of adeno-associated virus serotype 2 inverted
    216..464     +  enhancer       CMV enhancer (fragment): human cytomegalovirus immediate early enhancer
    466..743     +  promoter       chicken β-actin promoter: No description available
    744..879     +  intron         hybrid intron (fragment): hybrid between chicken β-actin (CBA) and minute virus of mice (MMV) introns (Gray et al., 2011)
    968..1098    +  intron         chimeric intron (fragment): chimera between introns from chicken β-actin and rabbit β-globin
   1205..1918    +  CDS            muGFP: muGFP is a basic (constitutively fluorescent) green fluorescent protein published in 2018, derived from Aequorea victoria.
   1937..2525    +  misc_feature   WPRE: woodchuck hepatitis virus posttranscriptional regulatory element
   2558..2782    +  polyA_signal   bGH poly(A) signal: bovine growth hormone polyadenylation signal
   2786..2807    +  promoter       SV40 promoter (fragment): SV40 enhancer and early promoter
   2868..2959    +  repeat_region  AAV2 ITR (fragment): inverted terminal repeat of adeno-associated virus serotype 2 inverted
   2959..2988    -  repeat_region  AAV2 ITR (fragment): inverted terminal repeat of adeno-associated virus serotype 2 inverted
   2992..3321    -  promoter       SV40 promoter: SV40 enhancer and early promoter
   3328..3384    -  CDS            lacI (fragment): lac repressor; lacI; The lac repressor binds to the lac operator to inhibit transcription in E. coli. This inhibition can be relieved by adding lactose or isopropyl-β-D-thiogalactopyranoside (IPTG).
   3567..4155    -  rep_origin     ori: high-copy-number ColE1/pMB1/pBR322/pUC origin of replication
   4326..5186    -  CDS            AmpR: β-lactamase; bla; confers resistance to ampicillin, carbenicillin, and related antibiotics
   5187..5291    -  promoter       AmpR promoter: bla
   5386..5421    +  CDS            rop (fragment): Rop protein, which maintains plasmids at low copy number; rop
   5523..5571    +  misc_feature   bom (fragment): basis of mobility region from pBR322
   5572..5851    -  CDS            TcR (fragment): tetracycline efflux protein; tet; confers resistance to tetracycline
   6079..6097    +  promoter       SP6 promoter: promoter for bacteriophage SP6 RNA polymerase
