[The description below was written by a language model from this plasmid's Addgene catalogue record and pLannotate feature annotations shown in this document.]
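Description:
pAM-DCA-muGFP is an adeno-associated virus (AAV) transfer plasmid built on the pAM-DCA backbone, about 6.1 kb in total, that carries the coding sequence for monomeric ultrastable GFP (muGFP). It is propagated in E. coli through a high-copy ColE1/pUC-type origin and selected with ampicillin via the β-lactamase gene and its native promoter. The record lists a recombination-deficient strain for growth, consistent with the need to keep the repeat-containing ITRs intact. The backbone outside the viral cassette also holds pBR322-derived remnants (fragments of rop, bom, the tetracycline resistance gene and lacI), an SV40 promoter and an SP6 promoter. None of these appears to have a role in the payload.

The expression cassette is flanked by AAV2 inverted terminal repeats, annotated as fragments, which are the cis elements needed for replication and packaging of the intervening DNA into AAV particles when rep, cap and helper functions are supplied in trans. Between them, a CMV enhancer fragment is joined to the chicken β-actin promoter and followed by chicken β-actin-derived hybrid/chimeric intron sequence, a CAG/CBA-style arrangement that gives strong, broadly active expression in mammalian cells. The 711 bp muGFP insert, cloned between BamHI and HindIII sites that are both retained, is an engineered, constitutively fluorescent green protein derived from Aequorea victoria GFP. Downstream, a WPRE enhances transcript stability and expression, and a bovine growth hormone polyadenylation signal terminates the message.

The construct serves to produce AAV vectors for labelling transduced cells with muGFP. The associated publication describes this protein for direct volumetric imaging of whole organs cleared with CLARITY.
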