Addgene plasmid #166727: pAM-DCA-muGFP
Purpose: AAV, encodes monomeric ultrastable GFP (muGFP)
Depositing lab: Daniel Scott. Depositing organization: Florey Institute of Neuroscience and Mental Health. Publication: A Novel Ultra-Stable, Monomeric Green Fluorescent Protein For Direct Volumetric Imaging of Whole Organs Using CLARITY. Scott DJ, Gunn NJ, Yong KJ, Wimmer VC, Veldhuis NA, Challis LM, Haidar M, Petrou S, Bathgate RAD, Griffin MDW. Sci Rep. 2018 Jan 12;8(1):667. doi: 10.1038/s41598-017-18045-y. PubMed 29330459.
Backbone
  Vector backbone: pAM-DCA
  Backbone size w/o insert (bp): 5405
  Total vector size (bp): 6116
  Vector type: AAV
Growth in bacteria
  Bacterial resistance: Ampicillin, 100 μg/mL
  Growth temperature: 37°C
  Growth strain: NEB Stable
  Copy number: Unknown
Gene/Insert
  Gene/Insert name: muGFP (alt name: monomeric ultrastable GFP)
  Species: synthetic/engineered
  Insert size (bp): 711
  Promoter: Chicken Beta Actin
  Cloning method: Restriction Enzyme; 5′ cloning site BamHI (not destroyed); 3′ cloning site HindIII (not destroyed)
  Sequencing primers: 5′ cctacagctcctgggcaacg; 3′ gccatacgggaagcaatagc
Terms and licenses: Academic/Nonprofit Terms; Industry Terms: Not Available to Industry
How to cite: pAM-DCA-muGFP was a gift from Daniel Scott (Addgene plasmid # 166727 ; http://n2t.net/addgene:166727 ; RRID:Addgene_166727)
